>Addgene plasmid #230842 | pGH916 | addgene full sequence | sequence record 474355 | Addgene NGS Result
GTCGACGGATCGGGAGATCTCCCGATCCCCTATGGTGCACTCTCAGTACAATCTGCTCTGATGCCGCATA
GTTAAGCCAGTATCTGCTCCCTGCTTGTGTGTTGGAGGTCGCTGAGTAGTGCGCGAGCAAAATTTAAGCT
ACAACAAGGCAAGGCTTGACCGACAATTGCATGAAGAATCTGCTTAGGGTTAGGCGTTTTGCGCTGCTTC
GCGATGTACGGGCCAGATATACGCGTTGACATTGATTATTGACTAGTTATTAATAGTAATCAATTACGGG
GTCATTAGTTCATAGCCCATATATGGAGTTCCGCGTTACATAACTTACGGTAAATGGCCCGCCTGGCTGA
CCGCCCAACGACCCCCGCCCATTGACGTCAATAATGACGTATGTTCCCATAGTAACGCCAATAGGGACTT
TCCATTGACGTCAATGGGTGGAGTATTTACGGTAAACTGCCCACTTGGCAGTACATCAAGTGTATCATAT
GCCAAGTACGCCCCCTATTGACGTCAATGACGGTAAATGGCCCGCCTGGCATTATGCCCAGTACATGACC
TTATGGGACTTTCCTACTTGGCAGTACATCTACGTATTAGTCATCGCTATTACCATGGTGATGCGGTTTT
GGCAGTACATCAATGGGCGTGGATAGCGGTTTGACTCACGGGGATTTCCAAGTCTCCACCCCATTGACGT
CAATGGGAGTTTGTTTTGGCACCAAAATCAACGGGACTTTCCAAAATGTCGTAACAACTCCGCCCCATTG
ACGCAAATGGGCGGTAGGCGTGTACGGTGGGAGGTCTATATAAGCAGCGCGTTTTGCCTGTACTGGGTCT
CTCTGGTTAGACCAGATCTGAGCCTGGGAGCTCTCTGGCTAACTAGGGAACCCACTGCTTAAGCCTCAAT
AAAGCTTGCCTTGAGTGCTTCAAGTAGTGTGTGCCCGTCTGTTGTGTGACTCTGGTAACTAGAGATCCCT
CAGACCCTTTTAGTCAGTGTGGAAAATCTCTAGCAGTGGCGCCCGAACAGGGACTTGAAAGCGAAAGGGA
AACCAGAGGAGCTCTCTCGACGCAGGACTCGGCTTGCTGAAGCGCGCACGGCAAGAGGCGAGGGGCGGCG
ACTGGTGAGTACGCCAAAAATTTTGACTAGCGGAGGCTAGAAGGAGAGAGATGGGTGCGAGAGCGTCAGT
ATTAAGCGGGGGAGAATTAGATCGCGATGGGAAAAAATTCGGTTAAGGCCAGGGGGAAAGAAAAAATATA
AATTAAAACATATAGTATGGGCAAGCAGGGAGCTAGAACGATTCGCAGTTAATCCTGGCCTGTTAGAAAC
ATCAGAAGGCTGTAGACAAATACTGGGACAGCTACAACCATCCCTTCAGACAGGATCAGAAGAACTTAGA
TCATTATATAATACAGTAGCAACCCTCTATTGTGTGCATCAAAGGATAGAGATAAAAGACACCAAGGAAG
CTTTAGACAAGATAGAGGAAGAGCAAAACAAAAGTAAGACCACCGCACAGCAAGCGGCCGCTGATCTTCA
GACCTGGAGGAGGAGATATGAGGGACAATTGGAGAAGTGAATTATATAAATATAAAGTAGTAAAAATTGA
ACCATTAGGAGTAGCACCCACCAAGGCAAAGAGAAGAGTGGTGCAGAGAGAAAAAAGAGCAGTGGGAATA
GGAGCTTTGTTCCTTGGGTTCTTGGGAGCAGCAGGAAGCACTATGGGCGCAGCGTCAATGACGCTGACGG
TACAGGCCAGACAATTATTGTCTGGTATAGTGCAGCAGCAGAACAATTTGCTGAGGGCTATTGAGGCGCA
ACAGCATCTGTTGCAACTCACAGTCTGGGGCATCAAGCAGCTCCAGGCAAGAATCCTGGCTGTGGAAAGA
TACCTAAAGGATCAACAGCTCCTGGGGATTTGGGGTTGCTCTGGAAAACTCATTTGCACCACTGCTGTGC
CTTGGAATGCTAGTTGGAGTAATAAATCTCTGGAACAGATTTGGAATCACACGACCTGGATGGAGTGGGA
CAGAGAAATTAACAATTACACAAGCTTAATACACTCCTTAATTGAAGAATCGCAAAACCAGCAAGAAAAG
AATGAACAAGAATTATTGGAATTAGATAAATGGGCAAGTTTGTGGAATTGGTTTAACATAACAAATTGGC
TGTGGTATATAAAATTATTCATAATGATAGTAGGAGGCTTGGTAGGTTTAAGAATAGTTTTTGCTGTACT
TTCTATAGTGAATAGAGTTAGGCAGGGATATTCACCATTATCGTTTCAGACCCACCTCCCAACCCCGAGG
GGACCCGACAGGCCCGAAGGAATAGAAGAAGAAGGTGGAGAGAGAGACAGAGACAGATCCATTCGATTAG
TGAACGGATCGGCACTGCGTGCGCCAATTCTGCAGACAAATGGCAGTATTCATCCACAATTTTAAAAGAA
AAGGGGGGATTGGGGGGTACAGTGCAGGGGAAAGAATAGTAGACATAATAGCAACAGACATACAAACTAA
AGAATTACAAAAACAAATTACAAAAATTCAAAATTTTCGGGTTTATTACAGGGACAGCAGAGATCCAGTT
TGGTTAATTAGCTAGCTGCAAAGATGGATAAAGTTTTAAACAGAGAGGAATCTTTGCAGCTAATGGACCT
TCTAGGTCTTGAAAGGAGTGGGAATTGGCTCCGGTGCCCGTCAGTGGGCAGAGCGCACATCGCCCACAGT
CCCCGAGAAGTTGGGGGGAGGGGTCGGCAATTGAACCGGTGCCTAGAGAAGGTGGCGCGGGGTAAACTGG
GAAAGTGATGTCGTGTACTGGCTCCGCCTTTTTCCCGAGGGTGGGGGAGAACCGTATATAAGTGCAGTAG
TCGCCGTGAACGTTCTTTTTCGCAACGGGTTTGCCGCCAGAACACAGGTAAGTGCCGTGTGTGGTTCCCG
CGGGCCTGGCCTCTTTACGGGTTATGGCCCTTGCGTGCCTTGAATTACTTCCACCTGGCTGCAGTACGTG
ATTCTTGATCCCGAGCTTCGGGTTGGAAGTGGGTGGGAGAGTTCGAGGCCTTGCGCTTAAGGAGCCCCTT
CGCCTCGTGCTTGAGTTGAGGCCTGGCCTGGGCGCTGGGGCCGCCGCGTGCGAATCTGGTGGCACCTTCG
CGCCTGTCTCGCTGCTTTCGATAAGTCTCTAGCCATTTAAAATTTTTGATGACCTGCTGCGACGCTTTTT
TTCTGGCAAGATAGTCTTGTAAATGCGGGCCAAGATCTGCACACTGGTATTTCGGTTTTTGGGGCCGCGG
GCGGCGACGGGGCCCGTGCGTCCCAGCGCACATGTTCGGCGAGGCGGGGCCTGCGAGCGCGGCCACCGAG
AATCGGACGGGGGTAGTCTCAAGCTGGCCGGCCTGCTCTGGTGCCTGGCCTCGCGCCGCCGTGTATCGCC
CCGCCCTGGGCGGCAAGGCTGGCCCGGTCGGCACCAGTTGCGTGAGCGGAAAGATGGCCGCTTCCCGGCC
CTGCTGCAGGGAGCTCAAAATGGAGGACGCGGCGCTCGGGAGAGCGGGCGGGTGAGTCACCCACACAAAG
GAAAAGGGCCTTTCCGTCCTCAGCCGTCGCTTCATGTGACTCCACGGAGTACCGGGCGCCGTCCAGGCAC
CTCGATTAGTTCTCGAGCTTTTGGAGTACGTCGTCTTTAGGTTGGGGGGAGGGGTTTTATGCGATGGAGT
TTCCCCACACTGAGTGGGTGGAGACTGAAGTTAGGCCAGCTTGGCACTTGATGTAATTCTCCTTGGAATT
TGCCCTTTTTGAGTTTGGATCTTGGTTCATTCTCAAGCCTCAGACAGTGGTTCAAAGTTTTTTTCTTCCA
TTTCAGGTGTCGTGACGTACGGCCACCATGGACAGCCTCTTGATGAACCGGAGGGAGTTTCTTTACCAAT
TCAAAAATGTCCGCTGGGCTAAGGGTCGGCGTGAGACCTACCTGTGCTACGTAGTGAAGAGGCGTGACAG
TGCTACATCCTTTTCACTGGACTTTGGTTATCTTCGCAATAAGAACGGCTGCCACGTGGAATTGCTCTTC
CTCCGCTACATCACAGACTGGGACCTAGACCCTGGCCGCTGCTACCGCGTCACCTGGTTCATCTCCTGGA
GCCCCTGCTACGACTGTGCCCGACATGTGGCCGACTTTCTGCGAGGGAACCCCAACATCAGTCTGAGGAT
CTTCACCGCGCGCCTCTACTTCTGTGAGGACCGCAAGGCTGAGCCCGAGGGGCTGCGGCGGCTGCACCGC
GCCGGGGTGCAAATAGCCATCATGACCTTCAAAGATTATTTTTACTGCTGGAATACTTTTGTAGAAAACC
ACGGAAGAACTTTCGAAGCCTGGGAAGGGCTGCATGAAAATTCAGTTCGTCTCTCCAGACAGCTTCGGCG
CATCCTTAGCGGCAGCGAGACTCCCGGGACCTCAGAGTCCGCCACACCCGAAAGTGACAAGAAGTACAGC
ATCGGCCTGGCCATCGGCACCAACTCTGTGGGCTGGGCCGTGATCACCGACGAGTACAAGGTGCCCAGCA
AGAAATTCAAGGTGCTGGGCAACACCGACCGGCACAGCATCAAGAAGAACCTGATCGGAGCCCTGCTGTT
CGACAGCGGCGAAACAGCCGAGGCCACCCGGCTGAAGAGAACCGCCAGAAGAAGATACACCAGACGGAAG
AACCGGATCTGCTATCTGCAAGAGATCTTCAGCAACGAGATGGCCAAGGTGGACGACAGCTTCTTCCACA
GACTGGAAGAGTCCTTCCTGGTGGAAGAGGATAAGAAGCACGAGCGGCACCCCATCTTCGGCAACATCGT
GGACGAGGTGGCCTACCACGAGAAGTACCCCACCATCTACCACCTGAGAAAGAAACTGGTGGACAGCACC
GACAAGGCCGACCTGCGGCTGATCTATCTGGCCCTGGCCCACATGATCAAGTTCCGGGGCCACTTCCTGA
TCGAGGGCGACCTGAACCCCGACAACAGCGACGTGGACAAGCTGTTCATCCAGCTGGTGCAGACCTACAA
CCAGCTGTTCGAGGAAAACCCCATCAACGCCAGCGGCGTGGACGCCAAGGCCATCCTGTCTGCCAGACTG
AGCAAGAGCAGACGGCTGGAAAATCTGATCGCCCAGCTGCCCGGCGAGAAGAAGAATGGCCTGTTCGGCA
ACCTGATTGCCCTGAGCCTGGGCCTGACCCCCAACTTCAAGAGCAACTTCGACCTGGCCGAGGATGCCAA
ACTGCAGCTGAGCAAGGACACCTACGACGACGACCTGGACAACCTGCTGGCCCAGATCGGCGACCAGTAC
GCCGACCTGTTTCTGGCCGCCAAGAACCTGTCCGACGCCATCCTGCTGAGCGACATCCTGAGAGTGAACA
CCGAGATCACCAAGGCCCCCCTGAGCGCCTCTATGATCAAGAGATACGACGAGCACCACCAGGACCTGAC
CCTGCTGAAAGCTCTCGTGCGGCAGCAGCTGCCTGAGAAGTACAAAGAGATTTTCTTCGACCAGAGCAAG
AACGGCTACGCCGGCTACATTGACGGCGGAGCCAGCCAGGAAGAGTTCTACAAGTTCATCAAGCCCATCC
TGGAAAAGATGGACGGCACCGAGGAACTGCTCGTGAAGCTGAACAGAGAGGACCTGCTGCGGAAGCAGCG
GACCTTCGACAACGGCAGCATCCCCCACCAGATCCACCTGGGAGAGCTGCACGCCATTCTGCGGCGGCAG
GAAGATTTTTACCCATTCCTGAAGGACAACCGGGAAAAGATCGAGAAGATCCTGACCTTCCGCATCCCCT
ACTACGTGGGCCCTCTGGCCAGGGGAAACAGCAGATTCGCCTGGATGACCAGAAAGAGCGAGGAAACCAT
CACCCCCTGGAACTTCGAGGAAGTGGTGGACAAGGGCGCTTCCGCCCAGAGCTTCATCGAGCGGATGACC
AACTTCGATAAGAACCTGCCCAACGAGAAGGTGCTGCCCAAGCACAGCCTGCTGTACGAGTACTTCACCG
TGTATAACGAGCTGACCAAAGTGAAATACGTGACCGAGGGAATGAGAAAGCCCGCCTTCCTGAGCGGCGA
GCAGAAAAAGGCCATCGTGGACCTGCTGTTCAAGACCAACCGGAAAGTGACCGTGAAGCAGCTGAAAGAG
GACTACTTCAAGAAAATCGAGTGCTTCGACTCCGTGGAAATCTCCGGCGTGGAAGATCGGTTCAACGCCT
CCCTGGGCACATACCACGATCTGCTGAAAATTATCAAGGACAAGGACTTCCTGGACAATGAGGAAAACGA
GGACATTCTGGAAGATATCGTGCTGACCCTGACACTGTTTGAGGACAGAGAGATGATCGAGGAACGGCTG
AAAACCTATGCCCACCTGTTCGACGACAAAGTGATGAAGCAGCTGAAGCGGCGGAGATACACCGGCTGGG
GCAGGCTGAGCCGGAAGCTGATCAACGGCATCCGGGACAAGCAGTCCGGCAAGACAATCCTGGATTTCCT
GAAGTCCGACGGCTTCGCCAACAGAAACTTCATGCAGCTGATCCACGACGACAGCCTGACCTTTAAAGAG
GACATCCAGAAAGCCCAGGTGTCCGGCCAGGGCGATAGCCTGCACGAGCACATTGCCAATCTGGCCGGCA
GCCCCGCCATTAAGAAGGGCATCCTGCAGACAGTGAAGGTGGTGGACGAGCTCGTGAAAGTGATGGGCCG
GCACAAGCCCGAGAACATCGTGATCGAAATGGCCAGAGAGAACCAGACCACCCAGAAGGGACAGAAGAAC
AGCCGCGAGAGAATGAAGCGGATCGAAGAGGGCATCAAAGAGCTGGGCAGCCAGATCCTGAAAGAACACC
CCGTGGAAAACACCCAGCTGCAGAACGAGAAGCTGTACCTGTACTACCTGCAGAATGGGCGGGATATGTA
CGTGGACCAGGAACTGGACATCAACCGGCTGTCCGACTACGATGTGGACCACATCGTGCCTCAGAGCTTT
CTGAAGGACGACTCCATCGACAACAAGGTGCTGACCAGAAGCGACAAGAACCGGGGCAAGAGCGACAACG
TGCCCTCCGAAGAGGTCGTGAAGAAGATGAAGAACTACTGGCGGCAGCTGCTGAACGCCAAGCTGATTAC
CCAGAGAAAGTTCGACAATCTGACCAAGGCCGAGAGAGGCGGCCTGAGCGAACTGGATAAGGCCGGCTTC
ATCAAGAGACAGCTGGTGGAAACCCGGCAGATCACAAAGCACGTGGCACAGATCCTGGACTCCCGGATGA
ACACTAAGTACGACGAGAATGACAAGCTGATCCGGGAAGTGAAAGTGATCACCCTGAAGTCCAAGCTGGT
GTCCGATTTCCGGAAGGATTTCCAGTTTTACAAAGTGCGCGAGATCAACAACTACCACCACGCCCACGAC
GCCTACCTGAACGCCGTCGTGGGAACCGCCCTGATCAAAAAGTACCCTAAGCTGGAAAGCGAGTTCGTGT
ACGGCGACTACAAGGTGTACGACGTGCGGAAGATGATCGCCAAGAGCGAGCAGGAAATCGGCAAGGCTAC
CGCCAAGTACTTCTTCTACAGCAACATCATGAACTTTTTCAAGACCGAGATTACCCTGGCCAACGGCGAG
ATCCGGAAGCGGCCTCTGATCGAGACAAACGGCGAAACCGGGGAGATCGTGTGGGATAAGGGCCGGGATT
TTGCCACCGTGCGGAAAGTGCTGAGCATGCCCCAAGTGAATATCGTGAAAAAGACCGAGGTGCAGACAGG
CGGCTTCAGCAAAGAGTCTATCCTGCCCAAGAGGAACAGCGATAAGCTGATCGCCAGAAAGAAGGACTGG
GACCCTAAGAAGTACGGCGGCTTCGACAGCCCCACCGTGGCCTATTCTGTGCTGGTGGTGGCCAAAGTGG
AAAAGGGCAAGTCCAAGAAACTGAAGAGTGTGAAAGAGCTGCTGGGGATCACCATCATGGAAAGAAGCAG
CTTCGAGAAGAATCCCATCGACTTTCTGGAAGCCAAGGGCTACAAAGAAGTGAAAAAGGACCTGATCATC
AAGCTGCCTAAGTACTCCCTGTTCGAGCTGGAAAACGGCCGGAAGAGAATGCTGGCCTCTGCCGGCGAAC
TGCAGAAGGGAAACGAACTGGCCCTGCCCTCCAAATATGTGAACTTCCTGTACCTGGCCAGCCACTATGA
GAAGCTGAAGGGCTCCCCCGAGGATAATGAGCAGAAACAGCTGTTTGTGGAACAGCACAAGCACTACCTG
GACGAGATCATCGAGCAGATCAGCGAGTTCTCCAAGAGAGTGATCCTGGCCGACGCTAATCTGGACAAAG
TGCTGTCCGCCTACAACAAGCACCGGGATAAGCCCATCAGAGAGCAGGCCGAGAATATCATCCACCTGTT
TACCCTGACCAATCTGGGAGCCCCTGCCGCCTTCAAGTACTTTGACACCACCATCGACCGGAAGAGGTAC
ACCAGCACCAAAGAGGTGCTGGACGCCACCCTGATCCACCAGAGCATCACCGGCCTGTACGAGACACGGA
TCGACCTGTCTCAGCTGGGAGGCGACAGCGGTGGTTCTACTAATCTGTCAGATATTATTGAAAAGGAGAC
CGGTAAGCAACTGGTTATCCAGGAATCCATCCTCATGCTCCCAGAGGAGGTGGAAGAAGTCATTGGGAAC
AAGCCGGAAAGCGATATACTCGTGCACACCGCCTACGACGAGAGCACCGACGAGAATGTCATGCTTCTGA
CTAGCGACGCCCCTGAATACAAGCCTTGGGCTCTGGTCATACAGGATAGCAACGGTGAGAACAAGATTAA
GATGCTCTCTGGTGGTTCTCCCAAGAAGAAGAGGAAAGTCGGATCCGAGGGCAGAGGAAGTCTGCTAACA
TGCGGTGACGTCGAGGAGAATCCTGGCCCAAGCGAGCTGATTAAGGAGAACATGCACATGAAGCTGTACA
TGGAGGGCACCGTGGACAACCATCACTTCAAGTGCACATCCGAGGGCGAAGGCAAGCCCTACGAGGGCAC
CCAGACCATGAGAATCAAGGTGGTCGAGGGCGGCCCTCTCCCCTTCGCCTTCGACATCCTGGCTACTAGC
TTCCTCTACGGCAGCAAGACCTTCATCAACCACACCCAGGGCATCCCCGACTTCTTCAAGCAGTCCTTCC
CTGAGGGCTTCACATGGGAGAGAGTCACCACATACGAAGACGGGGGCGTGCTGACCGCTACCCAGGACAC
CAGCCTCCAGGACGGCTGCCTCATCTACAACGTCAAGATCAGAGGGGTGAACTTCACATCCAACGGCCCT
GTGATGCAGAAGAAAACACTCGGCTGGGAGGCCTTCACCGAGACGCTGTACCCCGCTGACGGCGGCCTGG
AAGGCAGAAACGACATGGCCCTGAAGCTCGTGGGCGGGAGCCATCTGATCGCAAACATCAAGACCACATA
TAGATCCAAGAAACCCGCTAAGAACCTCAAGATGCCTGGCGTCTACTATGTGGACTACAGACTGGAAAGA
ATCAAGGAGGCCAACAACGAGACCTACGTCGAGCAGCACGAGGTGGCAGTGGCCAGATACTGCGACCTCC
CTAGCAAACTGGGGCACAAGCTTAATTAGTAAGGCCGAATTCGATATCAAGCTTATCGGTAATCAACCTC
TGGATTACAAAATTTGTGAAAGATTGACTGGTATTCTTAACTATGTTGCTCCTTTTACGCTATGTGGATA
CGCTGCTTTAATGCCTTTGTATCATGCTATTGCTTCCCGTATGGCTTTCATTTTCTCCTCCTTGTATAAA
TCCTGGTTGCTGTCTCTTTATGAGGAGTTGTGGCCCGTTGTCAGGCAACGTGGCGTGGTGTGCACTGTGT
TTGCTGACGCAACCCCCACTGGTTGGGGCATTGCCACCACCTGTCAGCTCCTTTCCGGGACTTTCGCTTT
CCCCCTCCCTATTGCCACGGCGGAACTCATCGCCGCCTGCCTTGCCCGCTGCTGGACAGGGGCTCGGCTG
TTGGGCACTGACAATTCCGTGGTGTTGTCGGGGAAATCATCGTCCTTTCCTTGGCTGCTCGCCTGTGTTG
CCACCTGGATTCTGCGCGGGACGTCCTTCTGCTACGTCCCTTCGGCCCTCAATCCAGCGGACCTTCCTTC
CCGCGGCCTGCTGCCGGCTCTGCGGCCTCTTCCGCGTCTTCGCCTTCGCCCTCAGACGAGTCGGATCTCC
CTTTGGGCCGCCTCCCCGCATCGATACCGTCGACCTCGAGACCTAGAAAAACATGGAGCAATCACAAGTA
GCAATACAGCAGCTACCAATGCTGATTGTGCCTGGCTAGAAGCACAAGAGGAGGAGGAGGTGGGTTTTCC
AGTCACACCTCAGGTACCTTTAAGACCAATGACTTACAAGGCAGCTGTAGATCTTAGCCACTTTTTAAAA
GAAAAGGGGGGACTGGAAGGGCTAATTCACTCCCAACGAAGACAAGATATCCTTGATCTGTGGATCTACC
ACACACAAGGCTACTTCCCTGATTGGCAGAACTACACACCAGGGCCAGGGATCAGATATCCACTGACCTT
TGGATGGTGCTACAAGCTAGTACCAGTTGAGCAAGAGAAGGTAGAAGAAGCCAATGAAGGAGAGAACACC
CGCTTGTTACACCCTGTGAGCCTGCATGGGATGGATGACCCGGAGAGAGAAGTATTAGAGTGGAGGTTTG
ACAGCCGCCTAGCATTTCATCACATGGCCCGAGAGCTGCATCCGGACTGTACTGGGTCTCTCTGGTTAGA
CCAGATCTGAGCCTGGGAGCTCTCTGGCTAACTAGGGAACCCACTGCTTAAGCCTCAATAAAGCTTGCCT
TGAGTGCTTCAAGTAGTGTGTGCCCGTCTGTTGTGTGACTCTGGTAACTAGAGATCCCTCAGACCCTTTT
AGTCAGTGTGGAAAATCTCTAGCAGGGCCCGTTTAAACCCGCTGATCAGCCTCGACTGTGCCTTCTAGTT
GCCAGCCATCTGTTGTTTGCCCCTCCCCCGTGCCTTCCTTGACCCTGGAAGGTGCCACTCCCACTGTCCT
TTCCTAATAAAATGAGGAAATTGCATCGCATTGTCTGAGTAGGTGTCATTCTATTCTGGGGGGTGGGGTG
GGGCAGGACAGCAAGGGGGAGGATTGGGAAGACAATAGCAGGCATGCTGGGGATGCGGTGGGCTCTATGG
CTTCTGAGGCGGAAAGAACCAGCTGGGGCTCTAGGGGGTATCCCC
[124 nt withheld, positions 11246-11369]
C
[91 nt withheld, positions 11371-11461]
A
[49 nt withheld, positions 11463-11511]
CCTTTGACGTTGGAGTCCACGTTCTTT
[37 nt withheld, positions 11539-11575]
ACCCTATCTCGGTCTATTCTTTTGATTTATAAGGGATTTTGCCGATTTCGGCCTATTGGTTAAAAAATGA
GCTGATTTAACAAAAATTTAACGCGAATTAATTCTGTGGAATGTGTGTCAGTTAGGGTGTGGAAAGTCCC
CAGGCTCCCCAGCAGGCAGAAGTATGCAAAGCATGCATCTCAATTAGTCAGCAACCAGGTGTGGAAAGTC
CCCAGGCTCCCCAGCAGGCAGAAGTATGCAAAGCATGCATCTCAATTAGTCAGCAACCATAGTCCCGCCC
CTAACTCCGCCCATCCCGCCCCTAACTCCGCCCAGTTCCGCCCATTCTCCGCCCCATGGCTGACTAATTT
TTTTTATTTATGCAGAGGCCGAGGCCGCCTCTGCCTCTGAGCTATTCCAGAAGTAGTGAGGAGGCTTTTT
TGGAGGCCTAGGCTTTTGCAAAAAGCTCCCGGGAGCTTGTATATCCATTTTCGGATCTGATCAGCACGTG
TTGACAATTAATCATCGGCATAGTATATCGGCATAGTATAATACGACAAGGTGAGGAACTAAACCATGGC
CAAGTTGACCAGTGCCGTTCCGGTGCTCACCGCGCGCGACGTCGCCGGAGCGGTCGAGTTCTGGACCGAC
CGGCTCGGGTTCTCCCGGGACTTCGTGGAGGACGACTTCGCCGGTGTGGTCCGGGACGACGTGACCCTGT
TCATCAGCGCGGTCCAGGACCAGGTGGTGCCGGACAACACCCTGGCCTGGGTGTGGGTGCGCGGCCTGGA
CGAGCTGTACGCCGAGTGGTCGGAGGTCGTGTCCACGAACTTCCGGGACGCCTCCGGGCCGGCCATGACC
GAGATCGGCGAGCAGCCGTGGGGGCGGGAGTTCGCCCTGCGCGACCCGGCCGGCAACTGCGTGCACTTCG
TGGCCGAGGAGCAGGACTGACACGTGCTACGAGATTTCGATTCCACCGCCGCCTTCTATGAAAGGTTGGG
CTTCGGAATCGTTTTCCGGGACGCCGGCTGGATGATCCTCCAGCGCGGGGATCTCATGCTGGAGTTCTTC
GCCCACCCCAACTTGTTTATTGCAGCTTATAATGGTTACAAATAAAGCAATAGCATCACAAATTTCACAA
ATAAAGCATTTTTTTCACTGCATTCTAGTTGTGGTTTGTCCAAACTCATCAATGTATCTTATCATGTCTG
TATACCGTCGACCTCTAGCTAGAGCTTGGCGTAATCATGGTCATAGCTGTTTCCTGTGTGAAATTGTTAT
CCGCTCACAATTCCACACAACATACGAGCCGGAAGCATAAAGTGTAAAGCCTGGGGTGCCTAATGAGTGA
GCTAACTCACATTAATTGCGTTGCGCTCACTGCCCGCTTTCCAGTCGGGAAACCTGTCGTGCCAGCTGCA
TTAATGAATCGGCCAACGCGCGGGGAGAGGCGGTTTGCGTATTGGGCGCTCTTCCGCTTCCTCGCTCACT
GACTCGCTGCGCTCGGTCGTTCGGCTGCGGCGAGCGGTATCAGCTCACTCAAAGGCGGTAATACGGTTAT
CCACAGAATCAGGGGATAACGCAGGAAAGAACATGTGAGCAAAAGGCCAGCAAAAGGCCAGGAACCGTAA
AAAGGCCGCGTTGCTGGCGTTTTTCCATAGGCTCCGCCCCCCTGACGAGCATCACAAAAATCGACGCTCA
AGTCAGAGGTGGCGAAACCCGACAGGACTATAAAGATACCAGGCGTTTCCCCCTGGAAGCTCCCTCGTGC
GCTCTCCTGTTCCGACCCTGCCGCTTACCGGATACCTGTCCGCCTTTCTCCCTTCGGGAAGCGTGGCGCT
TTCTCATAGCTCACGCTGTAGGTATCTCAGTTCGGTGTAGGTCGTTCGCTCCAAGCTGGGCTGTGTGCAC
GAACCCCCCGTTCAGCCCGACCGCTGCGCCTTATCCGGTAACTATCGTCTTGAGTCCAACCCGGTAAGAC
ACGACTTATCGCCACTGGCAGCAGCCACTGGTAACAGGATTAGCAGAGCGAGGTATGTAGGCGGTGCTAC
AGAGTTCTTGAAGTGGTGGCCTAACTACGGCTACACTAGAAGAACAGTATTTGGTATCTGCGCTCTGCTG
AAGCCAGTTACCTTCGGAAAAAGAGTTGGTAGCTCTTGATCCGGCAAACAAACCACCGCTGGTAGCGGTG
GTTTTTTTGTTTGCAAGCAGCAGATTACGCGCAGAAAAAAAGGATCTCAAGAAGATCCTTTGATCTTTTC
TACGGGGTCTGACGCTCAGTGGAACGAAAACTCACGTTAAGGGATTTTGGTCATGAGATTATCAAAAAGG
ATCTTCACCTAGATCCTTTTAAATTAAAAATGAAGTTTTAAATCAATCTAAAGTATATATGAGTAAACTT
GGTCTGACAGTTACCAATGCTTAATCAGTGAGGCACCTATCTCAGCGATCTGTCTATTTCGTTCATCCAT
AGTTGCCTGACTCCCCGTCGTGTAGATAACTACGATACGGGAGGGCTTACCATCTGGCCCCAGTGCTGCA
ATGATACCGCGAGACCCACGCTCACCGGCTCCAGATTTATCAGCAATAAACCAGCCAGCCGGAAGGGCCG
AGCGCAGAAGTGGTCCTGCAACTTTATCCGCCTCCATCCAGTCTATTAATTGTTGCCGGGAAGCTAGAGT
AAGTAGTTCGCCAGTTAATAGTTTGCGCAACGTTGTTGCCATTGCTACAGGCATCGTGGTGTCACGCTCG
TCGTTTGGTATGGCTTCATTCAGCTCCGGTTCCCAACGATCAAGGCGAGTTACATGATCCCCCATGTTGT
GCAAAAAAGCGGTTAGCTCCTTCGGTCCTCCGATCGTTGTCAGAAGTAAGTTGGCCGCAGTGTTATCACT
CATGGTTATGGCAGCACTGCATAATTCTCTTACTGTCATGCCATCCGTAAGATGCTTTTCTGTGACTGGT
GAGTACTCAACCAAGTCATTCTGAGAATAGTGTATGCGGCGACCGAGTTGCTCTTGCCCGGCGTCAATAC
GGGATAATACCGCGCCACATAGCAGAACTTTAAAAGTGCTCATCATTGGAAAACGTTCTTCGGGGCGAAA
ACTCTCAAGGATCTTACCGCTGTTGAGATCCAGTTCGATGTAACCCACTCGTGCACCCAACTGATCTTCA
GCATCTTTTACTTTCACCAGCGTTTCTGGGTGAGCAAAAACAGGAAGGCAAAATGCCGCAAAAAAGGGAA
TAAGGGCGACACGGAAATGTTGAATACTCATACTCTTCCTTTTTCAATATTATTGAAGCATTTATCAGGG
TTATTGTCTCATGAGCGGATACATATTTGAATGTATTTAGAAAAATAAACAAATAGGGGTTCCGCGCACA
TTTCCCCGAAAAGTGCCACCTGAC
Features (pLannotate 1.2.2; 35 found; start..end, strand, type, name):
     31..83      -  misc_feature   bom (fragment): basis of mobility region from pBR322
    238..617     +  enhancer       CMV enhancer: human cytomegalovirus immediate early enhancer
    618..817     +  promoter       CMV promoter: human cytomegalovirus (CMV) immediate early promoter
    835..1015    +  LTR            5' LTR (truncated): truncated 5' long terminal repeat (LTR) from HIV-1
   1062..1187    +  misc_feature   HIV-1 Ψ: packaging signal of human immunodeficiency virus type 1
   1171..1534    +  CDS            HIV-1 gag (fragment): gag protein from human immunodeficiency virus 1; gag
   1680..1913    +  misc_feature   RRE: The Rev response element (RRE) of HIV-1 allows for Rev-dependent mRNA export from the nucleus to the cytoplasm.
   2290..2390    +  CDS            Rev (fragment): human immunodeficiency virus 1 (HIV-1) Rev protein; rev; enhances nuclear export of unspliced and incompletely spliced viral mRNAs
   2440..2557    +  misc_feature   cPPT/CTS: central polypurine tract and central termination sequence of HIV-1
   2614..2680    +  CDS            small t antigen (fragment): SV40 (simian virus 40) small t antigen
   2687..3865    +  promoter       EF-1α promoter: strong constitutive promoter for human elongation factor EF-1α
   3878..4417    +  CDS            AID (fragment): human activation-induced cytidine deaminase (Dickerson et al., 2003); AICDA
   4417..4465    +  CDS            ABE(7.10) (fragment): adenine base editor comprising wild-type E. coli TadA fused to the evolved TadA*(7.10) mutant (Gaudelli et al., 2017)
   4466..8566    +  CDS            Cas9: Cas9 (Csn1) endonuclease from the Streptococcus pyogenes Type II CRISPR/Cas system generates RNA-guided double strand breaks in DNA
   8579..8827    +  CDS            UGI: UNGI_BPPB2 - Experimental evidence at protein level: Swiss-Prot protein existence level 1. This protein binds specifically and reversibly to the host uracil-DNA glycosylase, preventing removal of uracil residues from PBS2 DNA by the host uracil-excision repair system. From Bacillus phage PBS2 (Bacteriophage PBS2).
   8921..9618    +  CDS            TagBFP (fragment): monomeric blue fluorescent protein mammalian codon-optimized
   9627..9648    +  misc_feature   MCS (fragment): pBluescript multiple cloning site
   9651..10239   +  misc_feature   WPRE: woodchuck hepatitis virus posttranscriptional regulatory element
  10176..10757   +  CDS            nef (fragment): NEF_HV1H2 - Experimental evidence at protein level: Swiss-Prot protein existence level 1. Extracellular Nef protein targets CD4(+) T-lymphocytes for apoptosis by interacting with CXCR4 surface receptors. From Human immunodeficiency virus type 1 group M subtype B (isolate HXB2) (HIV-1).
  10764..10944   +  LTR            5' LTR (truncated): truncated 5' long terminal repeat (LTR) from HIV-1
  10976..11200   +  polyA_signal   bGH poly(A) signal: bovine growth hormone polyadenylation signal
  11204..11225   +  promoter       SV40 promoter (fragment): SV40 enhancer and early promoter
  11246..11674   +  rep_origin     f1 ori (sequence partly withheld): f1 bacteriophage origin of replication; arrow indicates direction of (+) strand synthesis
  11688..12017   +  promoter       SV40 promoter: SV40 enhancer and early promoter
  12065..12112   +  promoter       EM7 promoter: synthetic bacterial promoter&nbsp
  12131..12505   +  CDS            BleoR: antibiotic-binding protein; Sh ble from Streptoalloteichus hindustanus; confers resistance to bleomycin, phleomycin, and Zeocin™
  12515..12640   +  CDS            ble (fragment): BLE_KLEPN - Experimental evidence at protein level: Swiss-Prot protein existence level 1. Binding protein with a strong affinity to the bleomycin family of antibiotics. Binds to CL990; an antimitotic-antibiotic compound. From Klebsiella pneumoniae.
  12635..12756   +  polyA_signal   SV40 poly(A) signal: SV40 polyadenylation signal
  12827..12849   -  protein_bind   lac operator (fragment): The lac repressor binds to the lac operator to inhibit transcription in E. coli. This inhibition can be relieved by adding lactose or isopropyl-β-D-thiogalactopyranoside (IPTG). lac repressor encoded by lacI
  12853..12883   -  promoter       lac promoter: promoter for the E. coli lac operon
  12898..12919   -  protein_bind   CAP binding site: CAP binding activates transcription in the presence of cAMP. E. coli catabolite activator protein
  12932..13024   -  CDS            lacI (fragment): lac repressor; lacI; The lac repressor binds to the lac operator to inhibit transcription in E. coli. This inhibition can be relieved by adding lactose or isopropyl-β-D-thiogalactopyranoside (IPTG).
  13207..13795   -  rep_origin     ori: high-copy-number ColE1/pMB1/pBR322/pUC origin of replication
  13966..14826   -  CDS            AmpR: β-lactamase; bla; confers resistance to ampicillin, carbenicillin, and related antibiotics
  14827..14931   -  promoter       AmpR promoter: bla
