[The description below was written by a language model from this plasmid's Addgene catalogue record and pLannotate feature annotations shown in this document.]
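Description:
pGH916 is a roughly 15 kb lentiviral transfer plasmid for mammalian expression of DivA-BE3, a diversifying cytosine base editor, built on the pGH483 backbone. It is maintained in E. coli through a high-copy ColE1/pUC-type origin with ampicillin resistance, and the backbone also carries an f1 origin and an SV40/EM7-driven bleomycin/Zeocin resistance cassette that lies outside the viral genome. The viral portion has the layout of a third-generation vector. A CMV enhancer/promoter drives a truncated HIV-1 5' LTR, followed by the Ψ packaging signal with a gag fragment, the RRE for Rev-dependent export and the cPPT/CTS. A truncated 3' LTR and a bGH polyadenylation signal close the unit. Helper functions needed to make particles are not encoded here.

Between the LTRs, the human EF-1α promoter drives a single open reading frame. The annotation shows an N-terminal cytidine deaminase segment matched as a fragment of human AID, then a short linker (scored as an ABE fragment, probably only linker similarity), S. pyogenes Cas9, and the PBS2 uracil glycosylase inhibitor UGI, which limits excision of the uracils the deaminase creates. The catalogue's backbone note instead mentions insertion of PmCDA1 in place of dCas9, which does not agree with the AID and Cas9 annotations, so the deaminase identity should be checked against the sequence. The record also does not specify whether the Cas9 is nuclease, nickase or dead. According to the stated design, a T2A peptide links the editor to TagBFP, which serves as the fluorescent marker for transduced cells, although the T2A is not separately annotated. A WPRE downstream enhances transcript expression. The associated work concerns optimizing diversifying base editors for high-throughput mutational scanning.
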