Addgene plasmid #230842: pGH916
Purpose: Ef1a-DivA-BE3-T2A-tagBFP-wPRE
Depositing lab: Gaelen Hess. Depositing organization: University of Wisconsin, Madison. Publication: Toward optimizing diversifying base editors for high-throughput mutational scanning studies. Schwartz CI, Abell NS, Li A, Aradhana, Tycko J, Truong A, Montgomery SB, Hess GT. Nucleic Acids Res. 2025 Jun 20;53(12):gkaf620. doi: 10.1093/nar/gkaf620. PubMed 40613705.
Backbone
  Vector backbone: pGH483
  Modifications to backbone: Inserted PmCDA1 instead of dCas9
  Vector type: Mammalian Expression, Lentiviral
  Selectable markers: tagBFP
Growth in bacteria
  Bacterial resistance: Ampicillin, 100 μg/mL
  Growth temperature: 37°C
  Growth strain: NEB Stable
  Copy number: High Copy
Gene/Insert
  Gene/Insert name: DivA-BE3
Terms and licenses: Academic/Nonprofit Terms; Industry Terms: Not Available to Industry
Depositor comments: Please visit https://doi.org/10.1101/2024.11.18.621003 for the bioRxiv preprint.
How to cite: pGH916 was a gift from Gaelen Hess (Addgene plasmid # 230842 ; http://n2t.net/addgene:230842 ; RRID:Addgene_230842)
